>Addgene plasmid #34534 | KHBD00428 | depositor partial sequence | sequence record 41101 | KHBD00428 sequence 879 bps
ATGAACTACTCGTACTCCGCGCTGTCGCCCGGCGGTAGCGGAGGATTCGGTGGCGTTGACCAGCACAACC
GATGTTGCGGAAACAAGGCCTGGTGCGTCAAGGACATCTGCGGCATTGTGTGCGTAATCATGACCTGGCT
GCTTATCCTGTTCGCCGAATTCGTGGTCATGCGGCTGATCCTTCTGCCCAGCAACTATACCGTCTTCAGT
ACCATCAACATGATCATATTCCAGGCACTCGCCTTCCTGGCCTTCGCCTCGCACATACGCACAATGCTCT
CGGATCCGGGCGCTGTACCGCGCGGAAATGCCACCAAGGAGATGATCGAGCAGATGGGCTACCGCGAGGG
TCAGATGTTCTACAAGTGCCCCAAGTGCTGCAGTATCAAGCCGGAACGAGCTCATCACTGTTCCGTCTGC
CAGCGCTGCATCCGCAAGATGGATCACCACTGTCCGTGGGTAAATAATTGCGTGGGCGAGAACAATCAAA
AGTACTTTGTGCTCTTCACCTTCTATATCGCTTCGATCTCCGTGCACACGCTCTTCCTGGTGCTCACCCA
GTTCGCGGAGTGCGTGAAAAACGACTGGCGCACCTGCTCGCCGTACTCTCCGCCGGCCACTATATTCCTG
CTGCTTTTTCTCACCTTTGAGGGCCTTATGTTCGGCATATTCACCATCATCATGCTGGCCACTCAGCTGA
CGGCTATCCTAAACGATCAGACGGGCATCGAACAGCTGAAGAAGGAGGAGGCCCGCTGGGCGAAGAAATC
GCGCCTCAAGAGCATCCAGTCGGTGTTCGGACGCTTCTCGTTGGCCTGGTTTTCACCATTCACGGAGCCC
TCGTGCCGCACAAGATTCAACTCGCACTTCTATTCAGTC
