>Addgene plasmid #34534 | KHBD00428 | addgene partial sequence | sequence record 42315 | M13-Rev 5'-CAGGAAACAGCTATGACC-3'
TGATTTTATTTTGACTGATAGTGACCTGTTCGTTGCAACAAATTGATAAGCAATGCTTTCTTATAATGCC
AACTTTGTACAAGAAAGTTGGCAAGACTGAATAGAAGTGCGAGTTGAATCTTGTGCGGCACGAGGGCTCC
GTGAATGGTGAAAACCAGGCCAACGAGAAGCGTCCGAACACCGACTGGATGCTCTTGAGGCGCGATTTCT
TCGCCCAGCGGGCCTCCTCCTTCTTCAGCTGTTCGATGCCCGTCTGATCGTTTAGGATAGCCGTCAGCTG
AGTGGCCAGCATGATGATGGTGAATATGCCGAACATAAGGCCCTCAAAGGTGAGAAAAAGCAGCAGGAAT
ATAGTGGCCGGCGGAGAGTACGGCGAGCAGGTGCGCCAGTCGTTTTTCACGCACTCCGCGAACTGGGTGA
GCACCAGGAAGAGCGTGTGCACGGAGATCGAAGCGATATAGAAGGTGAAGAGCACAAAGTACTTTTGATT
GTTCTCGCCCACGCAATTATTTACCCACGGACAGTGGTGATCCATCTTGCGGATGCAGCGCTGGCAGACG
GAACAGTGATGAGCTCGTTCCGGCTTGATACTGCAGCACTTGGGGCACTTGTAGAACATCTGACCCTCGC
GGTAGCCCATCTGCTCGATCATCTCCTTGGTGGCATTTCCGCGCGGTACAGCGCCCGGATCCGAGAGCAT
TGTGCGTATGTGCGAGGCGAAGGCCAGGAAGGCGAGTGCCTGGAATATGATCATGTTGATGGTACTGAAA
