[The description below was written by a language model from this plasmid's Addgene catalogue record.]
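Description:
KHBD00428 is a Gateway clone built on the Invitrogen pDONR221 backbone (about 2.5 kb without insert) that carries the open reading frame of the Drosophila melanogaster gene CG8314 (FBgn0034057) as an insert of 879 bp. The repository lists it as a Gateway donor vector. Because the ORF was introduced by Gateway cloning, the plasmid functions in practice as an entry clone, in which the insert would be expected to sit between recombination sites that allow transfer into destination vectors. It is maintained in standard E. coli cloning strains as a high-copy plasmid under kanamycin selection. No feature table accompanies the record, so the origin of replication and the exact att sites are not explicitly documented. M13 forward and reverse primer sites flank the insert for sequence verification.

The plasmid has no stated promoter driving the insert, and entry clones of this kind are not themselves expression constructs; expression depends on the destination vector chosen. The depositor notes that ORFs in this collection were cloned open-ended, without a stop codon. The CG8314 coding sequence can therefore be moved by recombination into destination vectors that add C-terminal fusions, such as tags or functional domains, as well as N-terminal ones. The construct belongs to a larger collection associated with a study on automated screening of protein–DNA interactions at Drosophila regulatory elements. This suggests it serves as a source clone for producing fusion proteins for such interaction assays, although the record does not describe the function of CG8314 itself.
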