Addgene plasmid #34534: KHBD00428
Depositing lab: Bart Deplancke. Depositing organization: Swiss Federal Institute of Technology (EPFL). Publication: Automated protein-DNA interaction screening of Drosophila regulatory elements. Korneel Hens, Jean-Daniel Feuz, Alina Isakova, Antonina Lagovitina, Andreas Massouras, Julien Bryois, Patrick Callaerts, Susan E. Celniker, Bart Deplancke. Nat Methods. 2011 Oct 30;8(12):1065-70. 10.1038/nmeth.1763 PubMed 22037703.
Backbone
  Vector backbone: pDONR221
  Backbone manufacturer: Invitrogen
  Backbone size w/o insert (bp): 2536
  Vector type: Gateway Donor Vector
Growth in bacteria
  Bacterial resistance: Kanamycin, 50 μg/mL
  Growth temperature: 37°C
  Growth strain: DH5alpha
  Copy number: High Copy
Gene/Insert
  Gene/Insert name: CG8314 (alt names: FBgn0034057; CG8314)
  Species: D. melanogaster (fly)
  Insert size (bp): 879
  Entrez Gene: CG8314 (a.k.a. Dmel_CG8314, Dmel\CG8314, anon-WO0118547.93)
  Cloning method: Gateway Cloning
  Sequencing primers: 5′ M13F; 3′ M13R
Terms and licenses: Academic/Nonprofit Terms; Industry Terms: Not Available to Industry
Depositor comments: Please note that the ORFs in this collection were cloned open-ended (without a stop codon).
How to cite: KHBD00428 was a gift from Bart Deplancke (Addgene plasmid # 34534 ; http://n2t.net/addgene:34534 ; RRID:Addgene_34534)
